>Addgene plasmid #65299 | pCDH_SBP-mCherry-GPI | depositor full sequence | sequence record 120711 | pCDH_SBP-mCherry-GPI sequence 8383 bps
ACGCGTGTAGTCTTATGCAATACTCTTGTAGTCTTGCAACATGGTAACGATGAGTTAGCAACATGCCTTA
CAAGGAGAGAAAAAGCACCGTGCATGCCGATTGGTGGAAGTAAGGTGGTACGATCGTGCCTTATTAGGAA
GGCAACAGACGGGTCTGACATGGATTGGACGAACCACTGAATTGCCGCATTGCAGAGATATTGTATTTAA
GTGCCTAGCTCGATACAATAAACGGGTCTCTCTGGTTAGACCAGATCTGAGCCTGGGAGCTCTCTGGCTA
ACTAGGGAACCCACTGCTTAAGCCTCAATAAAGCTTGCCTTGAGTGCTTCAAGTAGTGTGTGCCCGTCTG
TTGTGTGACTCTGGTAACTAGAGATCCCTCAGACCCTTTTAGTCAGTGTGGAAAATCTCTAGCAGTGGCG
CCCGAACAGGGACCTGAAAGCGAAAGGGAAACCAGAGCTCTCTCGACGCAGGACTCGGCTTGCTGAAGCG
CGCACGGCAAGAGGCGAGGGGCGGCGACTGGTGAGTACGCCAAAAATTTTGACTAGCGGAGGCTAGAAGG
AGAGAGATGGGTGCGAGAGCGTCAGTATTAAGCGGGGGAGAATTAGATCGCGATGGGAAAAAATTCGGTT
AAGGCCAGGGGGAAAGAAAAAATATAAATTAAAACATATAGTATGGGCAAGCAGGGAGCTAGAACGATTC
GCAGTTAATCCTGGCCTGTTAGAAACATCAGAAGGCTGTAGACAAATACTGGGACAGCTACAACCATCCC
TTCAGACAGGATCAGAAGAACTTAGATCATTATATAATACAGTAGCAACCCTCTATTGTGTGCATCAAAG
GATAGAGATAAAAGACACCAAGGAAGCTTTAGACAAGATAGAGGAAGAGCAAAACAAAAGTAAGACCACC
GCACAGCAAGCGGCCACTGATCTTCAGACCTGGAGGAGGAGATATGAGGGACAATTGGAGAAGTGAATTA
TATAAATATAAAGTAGTAAAAATTGAACCATTAGGAGTAGCACCCACCAAGGCAAAGAGAAGAGTGGTGC
AGAGAGAAAAAAGAGCAGTGGGAATAGGAGCTTTGTTCCTTGGGTTCTTGGGAGCAGCAGGAAGCACTAT
GGGCGCAGCCTCAATGACGCTGACGGTACAGGCCAGACAATTATTGTCTGGTATAGTGCAGCAGCAGAAC
AATTTGCTGAGGGCTATTGAGGCGCAACAGCATCTGTTGCAACTCACAGTCTGGGGCATCAAGCAGCTCC
AGGCAAGAATCCTGGCTGTGGAAAGATACCTAAAGGATCAACAGCTCCTGGGGATTTGGGGTTGCTCTGG
AAAACTCATTTGCACCACTGCTGTGCCTTGGAATGCTAGTTGGAGTAATAAATCTCTGGAACAGATTGGA
ATCACACGACCTGGATGGAGTGGGACAGAGAAATTAACAATTACACAAGCTTAATACACTCCTTAATTGA
AGAATCGCAAAACCAGCAAGAAAAGAATGAACAAGAATTATTGGAATTAGATAAATGGGCAAGTTTGTGG
AATTGGTTTAACATAACAAATTGGCTGTGGTATATAAAATTATTCATAATGATAGTAGGAGGCTTGGTAG
GTTTAAGAATAGTTTTTGCTGTACTTTCTATAGTGAATAGAGTTAGGCAGGGATATTCACCATTATCGTT
TCAGACCCACCTCCCAACCCCGAGGGGACCCGACAGGCCCGAAGGAATAGAAGAAGAAGGTGGAGAGAGA
GACAGAGACAGATCCATTCGATTAGTGAACGGATCTCGACGGTTAACTTTTAAAAGAAAAGGGGGGATTG
GGGGGTACAGTGCAGGGGAAAGAATAGTAGACATAATAGCAACAGACATACAAACTAAAGAATTACAAAA
ACAAATTACAAAAATTCAAAATTTTATCGATACTAGTATTATGCCCAGTACATGACCTTATGGGACTTTC
CTACTTGGCAGTACATCTACGTATTAGTCATCGCTATTACCATGGTGATGCGGTTTTGGCAGTACATCAA
TGGGCGTGGATAGCGGTTTGACTCACGGGGATTTCCAAGTCTCCACCCCATTGACGTCAATGGGAGTTTG
TTTTGGCACCAAAATCAACGGGACTTTCCAAAATGTCGTAACAACTCCGCCCCATTGACGCAAATGGGCG
GTAGGCGTGTACGGTGGGAGGTCTATATAAGCAGAGCTCGTTTAGTGAACCGTCAGATCGCCTGGAGACG
CCATCCACGCTGTTTTGACCTCCATAGAAGATTCTAGAGCTAGCACCGGTGGATCCGGCGCGCCATGTAC
AGGATGCAACTCCTGTCTTGCATTGCACTAAGTCTTGCACTTGTCACGAATTCCGACGAGAAGACCACTG
GTTGGCGAGGTGGACACGTTGTTGAAGGACTGGCTGGGGAACTTGAACAACTTCGTGCACGACTGGAGCA
TCACCCACAAGGTCAACGTGAACCACCTGCAGGTGTGAGCAAGGGCGAGGAGGATAACATGGCCATCATC
AAGGAGTTCATGCGCTTCAAGGTGCACATGGAGGGCTCCGTGAACGGCCACGAGTTCGAGATCGAGGGCG
AGGGCGAGGGCCGCCCCTACGAGGGCACCCAGACCGCCAAGCTGAAGGTGACCAAGGGTGGCCCCCTGCC
CTTCGCCTGGGACATCCTGTCCCCTCAGTTCATGTACGGCTCCAAGGCCTACGTGAAGCACCCCGCCGAC
ATCCCCGACTACTTGAAGCTGTCCTTCCCCGAGGGCTTCAAGTGGGAGCGCGTGATGAACTTCGAGGACG
GCGGCGTGGTGACCGTGACCCAGGACTCCTCCCTACAGGACGGCGAGTTCATCTACAAGGTGAAGCTGCG
CGGCACCAACTTCCCCTCCGACGGCCCCGTAATGCAGAAGAAGACCATGGGCTGGGAGGCCTCCTCCGAG
CGGATGTACCCCGAGGACGGCGCCCTGAAGGGCGAGATCAAGCAGAGGCTGAAGCTGAAGGACGGCGGCC
ACTACGACGCTGAGGTCAAGACCACCTACAAGGCCAAGAAGCCCGTGCAGCTGCCCGGCGCCTACAACGT
CAACATCAAGTTGGACATCACCTCCCACAACGAGGACTACACCATCGTGGAACAGTACGAACGCGCCGAG
GGCCGCCACTCCACCGGCGGCATGGACGAGCTGTACAAGGGCCGGCCACTGGAAAATGGCGGAACCTCTC
TGTCTGAAAAAACTGTGCTGCTGCTGGTGACTCCCTTTCTGGCCGCTGCTTGGTCCCTCCACCCATGAGG
CCTCGAGGGCCAATTAATTAAGCGGCCGCGAAGGATCTGCGATCGCTCCGGTGCCCGTCAGTGGGCAGAG
CGCACATCGCCCACAGTCCCCGAGAAGTTGGGGGGAGGGGTCGGCAATTGAACGGGTGCCTAGAGAAGGT
GGCGCGGGGTAAACTGGGAAAGTGATGTCGTGTACTGGCTCCGCCTTTTTCCCGAGGGTGGGGGAGAACC
GTATATAAGTGCAGTAGTCGCCGTGAACGTTCTTTTTCGCAACGGGTTTGCCGCCAGAACACAGCTGAAG
CTTCGAGGGGCTCGCATCTCTCCTTCACGCGCCCGCCGCCCTACCTGAGGCCGCCATCCACGCCGGTTGA
GTCGCGTTCTGCCGCCTCCCGCCTGTGGTGCCTCCTGAACTGCGTCCGCCGTCTAGGTAAGTTTAAAGCT
CAGGTCGAGACCGGGCCTTTGTCCGGCGCTCCCTTGGAGCCTACCTAGACTCAGCCGGCTCTCCACGCTT
TGCCTGACCCTGCTTGCTCAACTCTACGTCTTTGTTTCGTTTTCTGTTCTGCGCCGTTACAGATCCAAGC
TGTGACCGGCGCCTACGCTAGATGACCGAGTACAAGCCCACGGTGCGCCTCGCCACCCGCGACGACGTCC
CCAGGGCCGTACGCACCCTCGCCGCCGCGTTCGCCGACTACCCCGCCACGCGCCACACCGTCGATCCGGA
CCGCCACATCGAGCGGGTCACCGAGCTGCAAGAACTCTTCCTCACGCGCGTCGGGCTCGACATCGGCAAG
GTGTGGGTCGCGGACGACGGCGCCGCGGTGGCGGTCTGGACCACGCCGGAGAGCGTCGAAGCGGGGGCGG
TGTTCGCCGAGATCGGCCCGCGCATGGCCGAGTTGAGCGGTTCCCGGCTGGCCGCGCAGCAACAGATGGA
AGGCCTCCTGGCGCCGCACCGGCCCAAGGAGCCCGCGTGGTTCCTGGCCACCGTCGGCGTCTCGCCCGAC
CACCAGGGCAAGGGTCTGGGCAGCGCCGTCGTGCTCCCCGGAGTGGAGGCGGCCGAGCGCGCCGGGGTGC
CCGCCTTCCTGGAGACCTCCGCGCCCCGCAACCTCCCCTTCTACGAGCGGCTCGGCTTCACCGTCACCGC
CGACGTCGAGGTGCCCGAAGGACCGCGCACCTGGTGCATGACCCGCAAGCCCGGTGCCTGAGTCGACAAT
CAACCTCTGGATTACAAAATTTGTGAAAGATTGACTGGTATTCTTAACTATGTTGCTCCTTTTACGCTAT
GTGGATACGCTGCTTTAATGCCTTTGTATCATGCTATTGCTTCCCGTATGGCTTTCATTTTCTCCTCCTT
GTATAAATCCTGGTTGCTGTCTCTTTATGAGGAGTTGTGGCCCGTTGTCAGGCAACGTGGCGTGGTGTGC
ACTGTGTTTGCTGACGCAACCCCCACTGGTTGGGGCATTGCCACCACCTGTCAGCTCCTTTCCGGGACTT
TCGCTTTCCCCCTCCCTATTGCCACGGCGGAACTCATCGCCGCCTGCCTTGCCCGCTGCTGGACAGGGGC
TCGGCTGTTGGGCACTGACAATTCCGTGGTGTTGTCGGGGAAATCATCGTCCTTTCCTTGGCTGCTCGCC
TGTGTTGCCACCTGGATTCTGCGCGGGACGTCCTTCTGCTACGTCCCTTCGGCCCTCAATCCAGCGGACC
TTCCTTCCCGCGGCCTGCTGCCGGCTCTGCGGCCTCTTCCGCGTCTTCGCCTTCGCCCTCAGACGAGTCG
GATCTCCCTTTGGGCCGCCTCCCCGCCTGGTACCTTTAAGACCAATGACTTACAAGGCAGCTGTAGATCT
TAGCCACTTTTTAAAAGAAAAGGGGGGACTGGAAGGGCTAATTCACTCCCAACGAAAATAAGATCTGCTT
TTTGCTTGTACTGGGTCTCTCTGGTTAGACCAGATCTGAGCCTGGGAGCTCTCTGGCTAACTAGGGAACC
CACTGCTTAAGCCTCAATAAAGCTTGCCTTGAGTGCTTCAAGTAGTGTGTGCCCGTCTGTTGTGTGACTC
TGGTAACTAGAGATCCCTCAGACCCTTTTAGTCAGTGTGGAAAATCTCTAGCAGTAGTAGTTCATGTCAT
CTTATTATTCAGTATTTATAACTTGCAAAGAAATGAATATCAGAGAGTGAGAGGAACTTGTTTATTGCAG
CTTATAATGGTTACAAATAAAGCAATAGCATCACAAATTTCACAAATAAAGCATTTTTTTCACTGCATTC
TAGTTGTGGTTTGTCCAAACTCATCAATGTATCTTATCATGTCTGGCTCTAGCTATCCCGCCCCTAACTC
CGCCCAGTTCCGCCCATTCTCCGCCCCATGGCTGACTAATTTTTTTTATTTATGCAGAGGCCGAGGCCGC
CTCGGCCTCTGAGCTATTCCAGAAGTAGTGAGGAGGCTTTTTTGGAGGCCTAGACTTTTGCAGAGACGGC
CCAAATTCGTAATCATGGTCATAGCTGTTTCCTGTGTGAAATTGTTATCCGCTCACAATTCCACACAACA
TACGAGCCGGAAGCATAAAGTGTAAAGCCTGGGGTGCCTAATGAGTGAGCTAACTCACATTAATTGCGTT
GCGCTCACTGCCCGCTTTCCAGTCGGGAAACCTGTCGTGCCAGCTGCATTAATGAATCGGCCAACGCGCG
GGGAGAGGCGGTTTGCGTATTGGGCGCTCTTCCGCTTCCTCGCTCACTGACTCGCTGCGCTCGGTCGTTC
GGCTGCGGCGAGCGGTATCAGCTCACTCAAAGGCGGTAATACGGTTATCCACAGAATCAGGGGATAACGC
AGGAAAGAACATGTGAGCAAAAGGCCAGCAAAAGGCCAGGAACCGTAAAAAGGCCGCGTTGCTGGCGTTT
TTCCATAGGCTCCGCCCCCCTGACGAGCATCACAAAAATCGACGCTCAAGTCAGAGGTGGCGAAACCCGA
CAGGACTATAAAGATACCAGGCGTTTCCCCCTGGAAGCTCCCTCGTGCGCTCTCCTGTTCCGACCCTGCC
GCTTACCGGATACCTGTCCGCCTTTCTCCCTTCGGGAAGCGTGGCGCTTTCTCATAGCTCACGCTGTAGG
TATCTCAGTTCGGTGTAGGTCGTTCGCTCCAAGCTGGGCTGTGTGCACGAACCCCCCGTTCAGCCCGACC
GCTGCGCCTTATCCGGTAACTATCGTCTTGAGTCCAACCCGGTAAGACACGACTTATCGCCACTGGCAGC
AGCCACTGGTAACAGGATTAGCAGAGCGAGGTATGTAGGCGGTGCTACAGAGTTCTTGAAGTGGTGGCCT
AACTACGGCTACACTAGAAGGACAGTATTTGGTATCTGCGCTCTGCTGAAGCCAGTTACCTTCGGAAAAA
GAGTTGGTAGCTCTTGATCCGGCAAACAAACCACCGCTGGTAGCGGTGGTTTTTTTGTTTGCAAGCAGCA
GATTACGCGCAGAAAAAAAGGATCTCAAGAAGATCCTTTGATCTTTTCTACGGGGTCTGACGCTCAGTGG
AACGAAAACTCACGTTAAGGGATTTTGGTCATGAGATTATCAAAAAGGATCTTCACCTAGATCCTTTTAA
ATTAAAAATGAAGTTTTAAATCAATCTAAAGTATATATGAGTAAACTTGGTCTGACAGTTACCAATGCTT
AATCAGTGAGGCACCTATCTCAGCGATCTGTCTATTTCGTTCATCCATAGTTGCCTGACTCCCCGTCGTG
TAGATAACTACGATACGGGAGGGCTTACCATCTGGCCCCAGTGCTGCAATGATACCGCGAGACCCACGCT
CACCGGCTCCAGATTTATCAGCAATAAACCAGCCAGCCGGAAGGGCCGAGCGCAGAAGTGGTCCTGCAAC
TTTATCCGCCTCCATCCAGTCTATTAATTGTTGCCGGGAAGCTAGAGTAAGTAGTTCGCCAGTTAATAGT
TTGCGCAACGTTGTTGCCATTGCTACAGGCATCGTGGTGTCACGCTCGTCGTTTGGTATGGCTTCATTCA
GCTCCGGTTCCCAACGATCAAGGCGAGTTACATGATCCCCCATGTTGTGCAAAAAAGCGGTTAGCTCCTT
CGGTCCTCCGATCGTTGTCAGAAGTAAGTTGGCCGCAGTGTTATCACTCATGGTTATGGCAGCACTGCAT
AATTCTCTTACTGTCATGCCATCCGTAAGATGCTTTTCTGTGACTGGTGAGTACTCAACCAAGTCATTCT
GAGAATAGTGTATGCGGCGACCGAGTTGCTCTTGCCCGGCGTCAATACGGGATAATACCGCGCCACATAG
CAGAACTTTAAAAGTGCTCATCATTGGAAAACGTTCTTCGGGGCGAAAACTCTCAAGGATCTTACCGCTG
TTGAGATCCAGTTCGATGTAACCCACTCGTGCACCCAACTGATCTTCAGCATCTTTTACTTTCACCAGCG
TTTCTGGGTGAGCAAAAACAGGAAGGCAAAATGCCGCAAAAAAGGGAATAAGGGCGACACGGAAATGTTG
AATACTCATACTCTTCCTTTTTCAATATTATTGAAGCATTTATCAGGGTTATTGTCTCATGAGCGGATAC
ATATTTGAATGTATTTAGAAAAATAAACAAATAGGGGTTCCGCGCACATTTCCCCGAAAAGTGCCACCTG
ACGTCTAAGAAACCATTATTATCATGACATTAACCTATAAAAATAGGCGTATCACGAGGCCCTTTCGTCT
CGCGCGTTTCGGTGATGACGGTGAAAACCTCTGACACATGCAGCTCCCGGAGACGGTCACAGCTTGTCTG
TAAGCGGATGCCGGGAGCAGACAAGCCCGTCAGGGCGCGTCAGCGGGTGTTGGCGGGTGTCGGGGCTGGC
TTAACTATGCGGCATCAGAGCAGATTGTACTGAGAGTGCACCATATGCGGTGTGAAATACCGCACAGATG
CGTAAGGAGAAAATACCGCATCAGGCGCCATTCGCCATTCAGGCTGCGCAACTGTTGGGAAGGGCGATCG
GTGCGGGCCTCTTCGCTATTACGCCAGCTGGCGAAAGGGGGATGTGCTGCAAGGCGATTAAGTTGGGTAA
CGCCAGGGTTTTCCCAGTCACGACGTTGTAAAACGACGGCCAGTGCCAAGCTG
Features (pLannotate 1.2.2; 30 found; start..end, strand, type, name):
      6..227     +  promoter       RSV promoter: Rous sarcoma virus enhancer/promoter
    234..414     +  LTR            5' LTR (truncated): truncated 5' long terminal repeat (LTR) from HIV-1
    458..583     +  misc_feature   HIV-1 Ψ: packaging signal of human immunodeficiency virus type 1
    567..905     +  CDS            HIV-1 gag (fragment): gag protein from human immunodeficiency virus 1; gag
   1025..1361    +  ncRNA          RRE: Accession: RF00036 - HIV Rev response element
   1397..1786    +  CDS            env (fragment): ENV_HV1H2 - Experimental evidence at protein level: Swiss-Prot protein existence level 1. [Transmembrane protein gp41]: Acts as a class I viral fusion protein. Under the current model, the protein has at least 3 conformational states: pre-fusion native state, pre-hairpin intermediate state, and post-fusion hairpin state. During fusion of viral and target intracellular membranes, the coiled coil regions (heptad repeats) assume a trimer-of-hairpins structure, positioning the fusion peptide in close proximity to the C-terminal region of the ectodomain. The formation of this structure appears to d
   1798..1915    +  misc_feature   cPPT/CTS: central polypurine tract and central termination sequence of HIV-1
   1928..2004    +  enhancer       CMV enhancer (fragment): human cytomegalovirus immediate early enhancer
   2005..2208    +  promoter       CMV promoter: human cytomegalovirus (CMV) immediate early promoter
   2305..2363    +  sig_peptide    IL-2 signal sequence: human interleukin-2 signal sequence
   2485..3189    +  CDS            mCherry: mCherry is a basic (constitutively fluorescent) red fluorescent protein published in 2004, derived from Discosoma sp.. It is reported to be a very rapidly-maturing monomer with low acid sensitivity.
   3199..3285    +  CDS            CD59 (fragment): CD59_HUMAN - Also known as MIC11, MIN1, MIN2, MIN3, MSK21. Experimental evidence at protein level: Swiss-Prot protein existence level 1. The soluble form from urine retains its specific complement binding activity, but exhibits greatly reduced ability to inhibit MAC assembly on cell membranes. From Homo sapiens (Human).
   3353..3564    +  promoter       EF-1α core promoter: core promoter for human elongation factor EF-1α
   3577..3845    +  LTR            5' LTR (truncated): truncated 5' long terminal repeat (LTR) from human T-cell leukemia virus (HTLV) type 1
   3872..4471    +  CDS            PuroR: puromycin N-acetyltransferase; pac from Streptomyces alboniger; confers resistance to puromycin
   4478..5066    +  misc_feature   WPRE: woodchuck hepatitis virus posttranscriptional regulatory element
   5061..5168    +  CDS            nef (fragment): NEF_SIVS4 - Experimental evidence at protein level: Swiss-Prot protein existence level 1. Interferes with TCR signaling from the cell membrane. Interacts with CD247/TCRZ (TCR zeta chain) and exert potent down- regulation of cell surface TCR/CD3 complexes. From Simian immunodeficiency virus (isolate F236/smH4) (SIV-sm) (Simian immunodeficiency virus sooty mangabey monkey).
   5193..5373    +  LTR            5' LTR (truncated): truncated 5' long terminal repeat (LTR) from HIV-1
   5445..5566    +  polyA_signal   SV40 poly(A) signal: SV40 polyadenylation signal
   5585..5720    +  rep_origin     SV40 ori: SV40 origin of replication
   5782..5798    -  protein_bind   lac operator: The lac repressor binds to the lac operator to inhibit transcription in E. coli. This inhibition can be relieved by adding lactose or isopropyl-β-D-thiogalactopyranoside (IPTG). lac repressor encoded by lacI
   5806..5836    -  promoter       lac promoter: promoter for the E. coli lac operon
   5851..5872    -  protein_bind   CAP binding site: CAP binding activates transcription in the presence of cAMP. E. coli catabolite activator protein
   5885..5977    -  CDS            lacI (fragment): lac repressor; lacI; The lac repressor binds to the lac operator to inhibit transcription in E. coli. This inhibition can be relieved by adding lactose or isopropyl-β-D-thiogalactopyranoside (IPTG).
   6160..6748    -  rep_origin     ori: high-copy-number ColE1/pMB1/pBR322/pUC origin of replication
   6919..7779    -  CDS            AmpR: β-lactamase; bla; confers resistance to ampicillin, carbenicillin, and related antibiotics
   7780..7884    -  promoter       AmpR promoter: bla
   7979..8014    +  CDS            rop (fragment): Rop protein, which maintains plasmids at low copy number; rop
   8116..8215    +  misc_feature   bom (fragment): basis of mobility region from pBR322
   8221..8375    -  CDS            lacZα (fragment): LacZα fragment of β-galactosidase; lacZ fragment
