[The description below was written by a language model from this plasmid's Addgene catalogue record and pLannotate feature annotations shown in this document.]
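Description:
pCDH_SBP-mCherry-GPI is a third-generation-style HIV-1 lentiviral transfer plasmid built on the pCDH-CMV-MCS-EF1-puro backbone. It is propagated in E. coli through a high-copy ColE1/pUC-type origin with ampicillin selection (AmpR). The viral portion comprises an RSV promoter fused to a truncated 5' LTR, which drives genomic RNA production in packaging cells. This is followed by the Ψ packaging signal with an adjoining gag fragment, the Rev response element, and the cPPT/CTS. A WPRE that enhances transcript expression, a truncated 3' LTR and an SV40 polyadenylation signal close the viral portion, and an SV40 origin lies just outside it.

The payload is a RUSH (retention using selective hooks) reporter expressed from the CMV promoter. An IL-2 signal sequence directs the protein into the ER lumen. According to the catalogue entry it is followed by a streptavidin-binding peptide (SBP); the feature table does not annotate SBP, although an unannotated gap lies between the signal sequence and mCherry. Next come mCherry and a short C-terminal fragment annotated as human CD59, which presumably supplies the GPI-anchor attachment signal named as the insert. The tags are therefore luminal, as the depositor notes.

In the RUSH system, SBP binds a streptavidin-fused "hook" resident in the ER, holding the reporter there until added biotin releases it. This allows a synchronized wave of mCherry-GPI traffic through the secretory pathway to be followed by imaging. No hook is evident in this plasmid, so it would apparently need to be provided separately. A downstream cassette, consisting of the EF-1α core promoter with an HTLV-1 LTR element driving PuroR, permits puromycin selection of transduced mammalian cells.
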