Addgene plasmid #65299: pCDH_SBP-mCherry-GPI
Purpose: synchronize trafficking of mCherry-GPI from the ER (RUSH system)
Depositing lab: Franck Perez. Depositing organization: Institut Curie. Publication: Synchronization of secretory protein traffic in populations of cells. Boncompain G, Divoux S, Gareil N, de Forges H, Lescure A, Latreche L, Mercanti V, Jollivet F, Raposo G, Perez F. Nat Methods. 2012 Mar 11;9(5):493-8. doi: 10.1038/nmeth.1928. PubMed 22406856.
Backbone
  Vector backbone: pCDH-CMV-MCS-EF1-puro
  Backbone manufacturer: system biosciences
  Vector type: Lentiviral
  Selectable markers: Puromycin
Growth in bacteria
  Bacterial resistance: Ampicillin, 100 μg/mL
  Growth temperature: 37°C
  Growth strain: Stbl3
  Copy number: High Copy
Gene/Insert
  Gene/Insert name: GPI anchor
  Species: Synthetic
  Promoter: CMV
  Tag / fusion protein: IL-2 Signal Sequence and Streptavidin Binding Protein (SBP) (N terminal on insert); mCherry (N terminal on insert)
  Cloning method: Unknown
  Sequencing primers: 5′ CMV Forward; 3′ SV40pA-R
Terms and licenses: Academic/Nonprofit Terms; Industry Terms: Not Available to Industry
Depositor comments: luminal tagging
How to cite: pCDH_SBP-mCherry-GPI was a gift from Franck Perez (Addgene plasmid # 65299 ; http://n2t.net/addgene:65299 ; RRID:Addgene_65299)
