>Addgene plasmid #65299 | pCDH_SBP-mCherry-GPI | addgene partial sequence | sequence record 114853 | CMV-F 5'-CGCAAATGGGCGGTAGGCGTG-3'
GTGAACCGTCAGATCGCCTGGAGACGCCATCCACGCTGTTTTGACCTCCATAGAAGATTCTAGAGCTAGC
ACCGGTGGATCCGGCGCGCCATGTACAGGATGCAACTCCTGTCTTGCATTGCACTAAGTCTTGCACTTGT
CACGAATTCCGACGAGAAGACCACTGGTTGGCGAGGTGGACACGTTGTTGAAGGACTGGCTGGGGAACTT
GAACAACTTCGTGCACGACTGGAGCATCACCCACAAGGTCAACGTGAACCACCTGCAGGTGTGAGCAAGG
GCGAGGAGGATAACATGGCCATCATCAAGGAGTTCATGCGCTTCAAGGTGCACATGGAGGGCTCCGTGAA
CGGCCACGAGTTCGAGATCGAGGGCGAGGGCGAGGGCCGCCCCTACGAGGGCACCCAGACCGCCAAGCTG
AAGGTGACCAAGGGTGGCCCCCTGCCCTTCGCCTGGGACATCCTGTCCCCTCAGTTCATGTACGGCTCCA
AGGCCTACGTGAAGCACCCCGCCGACATCCCCGACTACTTGAAGCTGTCCTTCCCCGAGGGCTTCAAGTG
GGAGCGCGTGATGAACTTCGAGGACGGCGGCGTGGTGACCGTGACCCAGGACTCCTCCCTACAGGACGGC
GAGTTCATCTACAAGGTGAAGCTGCGCGGCACCAACTTCCCCTCCGACGGCCCCGTAATGCAG
