>Addgene plasmid #65299 | pCDH_SBP-mCherry-GPI | addgene partial sequence | sequence record 114854 | EF1a-R 5'-CACGGCGACTACTGCACTTA-3'
CGGAGCCAGTACACGACATCACTTTCCCAGTTTACCCCGCGCCACCTTCTCTAGGCACCCGTTCAATTGC
CGACCCCTCCCCCCAACTTCTCGGGGACTGTGGGCGATGTGCGCTCTGCCCACTGACGGGCACCGGAGCG
ATCGCAGATCCTTCGCGGCCGCTTAATTAATTGGCCCTCGAGGCCTCATGGGTGGAGGGACCAAGCAGCG
GCCAGAAAGGGAGTCACCAGCAGCAGCACAGTTTTTTCAGACAGAGAGGTTCCGCCATTTTCCAGTGGCC
GGCCCTTGTACAGCTCGTCCATGCCGCCGGTGGAGTGGCGGCCCTCGGCGCGTTCGTACTGTTCCACGAT
GGTGTAGTCCTCGTTGTGGGAGGTGATGTCCAACTTGATGTTGACGTTGTAGGCGCCGGGCAGCTGCACG
GGCTTCTTGGCCTTGTAGGTGGTCTTGACCTCAGCGTCGTAGTGGCCGCCGTCCTTCAGCTTCAGCCTCT
GCTTGATCTCGCCCTTCAGGGCGCCGTCCTCGGGGTACATCCGCTCGGAGGAGGCCTCCCAGCCCATGGT
CTTCTTCTGCATTACGGGGCCGTCGGAGGGGAAGTTGGTGCCGCGCAGCTTCACCTTGTAGATGAACTCG
CCGTCCTGTAGGGAGGAGTCCTGGGTCACGGTCACCACGCCGCCGTCCTCGAAGTTCATCACGCGCTCCC
ACTTGAAGCCCTC
